>Addgene plasmid #198023 | pCCL-c-MNDU3-CD3D-274+5G>A | addgene full sequence | sequence record 390930 | Addgene NGS Result
CATGATTACGCCAAGCGCGCAATTAACCCTCACTAAAGGGAACAAAAGCTGGAGCTGCAAGCTTGGCCAT
TGCATACGTTGTATCCATATCATAATATGTACATTTATATTGGCTCATGTCCAACATTACCGCCATGTTG
ACATTGATTATTGACTAGTTATTAATAGTAATCAATTACGGGGTCATTAGTTCATAGCCCATATATGGAG
TTCCGCGTTACATAACTTACGGTAAATGGCCCGCCTGGCTGACCGCCCAACGACCCCCGCCCATTGACGT
CAATAATGACGTATGTTCCCATAGTAACGCCAATAGGGACTTTCCATTGACGTCAATGGGTGGAGTATTT
ACGGTAAACTGCCCACTTGGCAGTACATCAAGTGTATCATATGCCAAGTACGCCCCCTATTGACGTCAAT
GACGGTAAATGGCCCGCCTGGCATTATGCCCAGTACATGACCTTATGGGACTTTCCTACTTGGCAGTACA
TCTACGTATTAGTCATCGCTATTACCATGGTGATGCGGTTTTGGCAGTACATCAATGGGCGTGGATAGCG
GTTTGACTCACGGGGATTTCCAAGTCTCCACCCCATTGACGTCAATGGGAGTTTGTTTTGGCACCAAAAT
CAACGGGACTTTCCAAAATGTCGTAACAACTCCGCCCCATTGACGCAAATGGGCGGTAGGCGTGTACGGT
GGGAGGTCTATATAAGCAGAGCTCGTTTAGTGAACCGGGGTCTCTCTGGTTAGACCAGATCTGAGCCTGG
GAGCTCTCTGGCTAACTAGGGAACCCACTGCTTAAGCCTCAATAAAGCTTGCCTTGAGTGCTTCAAGTAG
TGTGTGCCCGTCTGTTGTGTGACTCTGGTAACTAGAGATCCCTCAGACCCTTTTAGTCAGTGTGGAAAAT
CTCTAGCAGTGGCGCCCGAACAGGGACTTGAAAGCGAAAGGGAAACCAGAGGAGCTCTCTCGACGCAGGA
CTCGGCTTGCTGAAGCGCGCACGGCAAGAGGCGAGGGGCGGCGACTGGTGAGTACGCCAAAAATTTTGAC
TAGCGGAGGCTAGAAGGAGAGAGATGGGTGCGAGAGCGTCAGTATTAAGCGGGGGAGAATTAGATCGCGA
TGGGAAAAAATTCGGTTAAGGCCAGGGGGAAAGAAAAAATATAAATTAAAACATATAGTATGGGCAAGCA
GGGAGCTAGAACGATTCGCAGTTAATCCTGGCCTGTTAGAAACATCAGAAGGCTGTAGACAAATACTGGG
ACAGCTACAACCATCCCTTCAGACAGGATCAGAAGAACTTAGATCATTATATAATACAGTAGCAACCCTC
TATTGTGTGCATCAAAGGATAGAGATAAAAGACACCAAGGAAGCTTTAGACAAGATAGAGGAAGAGCAAA
ACAAAAGTAAGACCACCGCACAGCAAGCGGCCGCTGATCTTCAGACCTGGAGGAGGAGATATGAGGGACA
ATTGGAGAAGTGAATTATATAAATATAAAGTAGTAAAAATTGAACCATTAGGAGTAGCACCCACCAAGGC
AAAGAGAAGAGTGGTGCAGAGAGAAAAAAGAGCAGTGGGAATAGGAGCTTTGTTCCTTGGGTTCTTGGGA
GCAGCAGGAAGCACTATGGGCGCAGCGTCAATGACGCTGACGGTACAGGCCAGACAATTATTGTCTGGTA
TAGTGCAGCAGCAGAACAATTTGCTGAGGGCTATTGAGGCGCAACAGCATCTGTTGCAACTCACAGTCTG
GGGCATCAAGCAGCTCCAGGCAAGAATCCTGGCTGTGGAAAGATACCTAAAGGATCAACAGCTCCTGGGG
ATTTGGGGTTGCTCTGGAAAACTCATTTGCACCACTGCTGTGCCTTGGAATGCTAGTTGGAGTAATAAAT
CTCTGGAACAGATTTGGAATCACACGACCTGGATGGAGTGGGACAGAGAAATTAACAATTACACAAGCTT
AATACACTCCTTAATTGAAGAATCGCAAAACCAGCAAGAAAAGAATGAACAAGAATTATTGGAATTAGAT
AAATGGGCAAGTTTGTGGAATTGGTTTAACATAACAAATTGGCTGTGGTATATAAAATTATTCATAATGA
TAGTAGGAGGCTTGGTAGGTTTAAGAATAGTTTTTGCTGTACTTTCTATAGTGAATAGAGTTAGGCAGGG
ATATTCACCATTATCGTTTCAGACCCACCTCCCAACCCCGAGGGGACCCGACAGGCCCGAAGGAATAGAA
GAAGAAGGTGGAGAGAGAGACAGAGACAGATCCATTCGATTAGTGAACGGATCTCGACGGTATCGATCTC
GACACAAATGGCAGTATTCATCCACAATTTTAAAAGAAAAGGGGGGATTGGGGGGTACAGTGCAGGGGAA
AGAATAGTAGACATAATAGCAACAGACATACAAACTAAAGAATTACAAAAACAAATTACAAAAATTCAAA
ATTTTCGGGTTTATTACAGGGACAGCAGAGATCCAGTTTGGGTCGAGGAAAAAGTGGCTAAGATCTACAG
CTGCCTTGTAAGTCATTGGTCTTAAAGGTACCGAGCTCGAATTCCGCGGGCCCGTCGAGTTGGCCGCTTT
ATCACTTGTTCCGAGCCCAGTTGCCGCCCAGGTGGCTGTACTGAGCATCATCTCGATCTCGGAGGGGCTG
ATAGACCTGGTCATTCCTCAACAGAGCTTGTGTGTCGGCAGCCCCAGACAGCCTTCCAGTCTCATGTCCA
GCAAAGCAGAAGACTCCCAAAGCAAGGAGCAGAGTGGCAATGACATCAGTGACAATGATGCCAGCCACGG
TGGCTGGATCCAGCTCCACACAGCTCTGGCACACTGTGGGGGAAGGGAGGAGAGAGGAGAGGTTGAGAGC
CTTTAAGATCAGGGAACCATCCTCTGCCTCCTAGGGCAACCCTTAGATCTCTTATGCCAAAACCCAAACT
TCAATAAGACCCTGGGAGAAAGGCCTGGTGATGGGCTTGCCACACCTTCCTCCACCCTGCATCCTAAGGA
ATCCCTGGGAAGAGCCAAGAAGTAATCTCAGCTTTTGGGACCTTGAACAAGGTGGTGGGCCAAACCTCTC
ACCCAACCAAGGCTGCAGTAACATGACCCCTACTGCTCTGTCTTGCTGAGTTAAGCTCTCTCTTCCACTT
TGAAGGTCCCCAAATCTGGCTTGTACCATTACAATAGTGACCTCACTTTGTTTAGAGAACAGATGGGTTC
ACCATATCCCTCTCTAGCCAGAAAGTTCTCACATCCAGAAGCCCTATCCATTCCAACCCAAAGGGTTCAG
GAAGCATGTACTTCGATAATGAACTTGCACGGTAGATTCTTTGTCCTTGTATATATCTGTCCCATTACAC
CTATATATTCCTCATGGGTCCAGGATGCGTTTTCCCAGGTCCAGTCTTGTAATGTCTGAGAGCAGTGTTC
CCACCGTTCCCTCTACCCATGTGATGCTGGTATTGCAATTCACAAACACTCTGTCCTCAAGTTCCTCTAT
AGGTATCTTGAAGGGGCTCACTTGCGAGAGAAGGGTAGCCAGTACCAGGCCAGACAGGAAGGTGCTGTGC
TCCATGGTGGCGACCGGTGGATCCCGGGCCCGCGGTACCGTCGACTGCAGAATTCGAAGCTTGAGCTCGA
CTGATCACCCGGGATCCCCGGGTACCGAGCTCGAATTCATCGATCGCGCCGAGTGAGGGGTTGTGGGCTC
TTTTATTGAGCTCGGGGAGCAGAAGCGCGCGAACAGAAGCGAGAAGCGAACTGATTGGTTAGTTCAAATA
AGGCACAGGGTCATTTCAGGTCCTTGGGGCACCCTGGAAACATCTGATGGTTCTCTAGAAACTGCTGAGG
GCGGGACCGCATCTGGGGACCATCTGTTCTTGGCCCTGAGCCGGGGCAGGAACTGCTTACCACAGATATC
CTGTTTGGCCCATATTCTGCTGTTCCAACTGTTCTTGGCCCTGAGCCGGGGCAGGAACTGCTTACCACAG
ATATCCTGTTTGGCCCATATTCTGCTGTCTCTCTGTTCCTAACCTTGATCCTAGCTTGCCAAACCTACAG
GTGGGGTCTTTCATTCCCCCCTTTTTCTGGAGACTAAATAAAATCTTTTATTCTATCTATGGCTCGTACT
CTATAGGCTTCAGCTGGTGATATTGTTGAGTCAAAACTAGAGCCTGGACCACTGATATCCTGTCTTTAAC
AAATTGGACTAATCGATCTCGATATAAAAGAAAAGGGGGGACTGGAAGGGCTAATTCACTCCCAACGAAG
ACAAGATCTGCTTTTTGCTTGTACTGGGTCTCTCTGGTTAGACCAGATCTGAGCCTGGGAGCTCTCTGGC
TAACTAGGGAACCCACTGCTTAAGCCTCAATAAAGCTTGCCTTGAGTGCTTCAAGTAGTGTGTGCCCGTC
TGTTGTGTGACTCTGGTAACTAGAGATCCCTCAGACCCTTTTAGTCAGTGTGGAAAATCTCTAGCAGTAG
TAGTTCATGTCATCTTATTATTCAGTATTTATAACTTGCAAAGAAATGAATATCAGAGAGTGAGAGGAAC
TTGTTTATTGCAGCTTATAATGGTTACAAATAAAGCAATAGCATCACAAATTTCACAAATAAAGCATTTT
TTTCACTGCATTCTAGTTGTGGTTTGTCCAAACTCATCAATGTATCTTATCATGTCTGGCTCTAGCTATC
CCGCCCCTAACTCCGCCCATCCCGCCCCTAACTCCGCCCAGTTCCGCCCATTCTCCGCCCCATGGCTGAC
TAATTTTTTTTATTTATGCAGAGGCCGAGGCCGCCTCGGCCTCTGAGCTATTCCAGAAGTAGTGAGGAGG
CTTTTTTGGAGGCCTAGGGACGTACCCAATTCGCCCTATAGTGAGTCGTATTACGCGCGCTCACTGGCCG
TCGTTTTACAACGTCGTGACTGGGAAAACCCTGGCGTTACCCAACTTAATCGCCTTGCAGCACATCCCCC
TTTCGCCAGCTGGCGTAATAGCGAAGAGGCCCGCACCGATCGCCCTTCCCAACAGTTGCGCAGCCTGAAT
GGCGAATGGG
[124 nt withheld, positions 5051-5174]
C
[91 nt withheld, positions 5176-5266]
A
[49 nt withheld, positions 5268-5316]
CCTTTGACGTTGGAGTCCACGTTCTTT
[37 nt withheld, positions 5344-5380]
ACCCTATCTCGGTCTATTCTTTTGATTTATAAGGGATTTTGCCGATTTCGGCCTATTGGTTAAAAAATGA
GCTGATTTAACAAAAATTTAACGCGAATTTTAACAAAATATTAACGCTTACAATTTAGGTGGCACTTTTC
GGGGAAATGTGCGCGGAACCCCTATTTGTTTATTTTTCTAAATACATTCAAATATGTATCCGCTCATGAG
ACAATAACCCTGATAAATGCTTCAATAATATTGAAAAAGGAAGAGTATGAGTATTCAACATTTCCGTGTC
GCCCTTATTCCCTTTTTTGCGGCATTTTGCCTTCCTGTTTTTGCTCACCCAGAAACGCTGGTGAAAGTAA
AAGATGCTGAAGATCAGTTGGGTGCACGAGTGGGTTACATCGAACTGGATCTCAACAGCGGTAAGATCCT
TGAGAGTTTTCGCCCCGAAGAACGTTTTCCAATGATGAGCACTTTTAAAGTTCTGCTATGTGGCGCGGTA
TTATCCCGTATTGACGCCGGGCAAGAGCAACTCGGTCGCCGCATACACTATTCTCAGAATGACTTGGTTG
AGTACTCACCAGTCACAGAAAAGCATCTTACGGATGGCATGACAGTAAGAGAATTATGCAGTGCTGCCAT
AACCATGAGTGATAACACTGCGGCCAACTTACTTCTGACAACGATCGGAGGACCGAAGGAGCTAACCGCT
TTTTTGCACAACATGGGGGATCATGTAACTCGCCTTGATCGTTGGGAACCGGAGCTGAATGAAGCCATAC
CAAACGACGAGCGTGACACCACGATGCCTGTAGCAATGGCAACAACGTTGCGCAAACTATTAACTGGCGA
ACTACTTACTCTAGCTTCCCGGCAACAATTAATAGACTGGATGGAGGCGGATAAAGTTGCAGGACCACTT
CTGCGCTCGGCCCTTCCGGCTGGCTGGTTTATTGCTGATAAATCTGGAGCCGGTGAGCGTGGGTCTCGCG
GTATCATTGCAGCACTGGGGCCAGATGGTAAGCCCTCCCGTATCGTAGTTATCTACACGACGGGGAGTCA
GGCAACTATGGATGAACGAAATAGACAGATCGCTGAGATAGGTGCCTCACTGATTAAGCATTGGTAACTG
TCAGACCAAGTTTACTCATATATACTTTAGATTGATTTAAAACTTCATTTTTAATTTAAAAGGATCTAGG
TGAAGATCCTTTTTGATAATCTCATGACCAAAATCCCTTAACGTGAGTTTTCGTTCCACTGAGCGTCAGA
CCCCGTAGAAAAGATCAAAGGATCTTCTTGAGATCCTTTTTTTCTGCGCGTAATCTGCTGCTTGCAAACA
AAAAAACCACCGCTACCAGCGGTGGTTTGTTTGCCGGATCAAGAGCTACCAACTCTTTTTCCGAAGGTAA
CTGGCTTCAGCAGAGCGCAGATACCAAATACTGTTCTTCTAGTGTAGCCGTAGTTAGGCCACCACTTCAA
GAACTCTGTAGCACCGCCTACATACCTCGCTCTGCTAATCCTGTTACCAGTGGCTGCTGCCAGTGGCGAT
AAGTCGTGTCTTACCGGGTTGGACTCAAGACGATAGTTACCGGATAAGGCGCAGCGGTCGGGCTGAACGG
GGGGTTCGTGCACACAGCCCAGCTTGGAGCGAACGACCTACACCGAACTGAGATACCTACAGCGTGAGCT
ATGAGAAAGCGCCACGCTTCCCGAAGGGAGAAAGGCGGACAGGTATCCGGTAAGCGGCAGGGTCGGAACA
GGAGAGCGCACGAGGGAGCTTCCAGGGGGAAACGCCTGGTATCTTTATAGTCCTGTCGGGTTTCGCCACC
TCTGACTTGAGCGTCGATTTTTGTGATGCTCGTCAGGGGGGCGGAGCCTATGGAAAAACGCCAGCAACGC
GGCCTTTTTACGGTTCCTGGCCTTTTGCTGGCCTTTTGCTCACATGTTCTTTCCTGCGTTATCCCCTGAT
TCTGTGGATAACCGTATTACCGCCTTTGAGTGAGCTGATACCGCTCGCCGCAGCCGAACGACCGAGCGCA
GCGAGTCAGTGAGCGAGGAAGCGGAAGAGCGCCCAATACGCAAACCGCCTCTCCCCGCGCGTTGGCCGAT
TCATTAATGCAGCTGGCACGACAGGTTTCCCGACTGGAAAGCGGGCAGTGAGCGCAACGCAATTAATGTG
AGTTAGCTCACTCATTAGGCACCCCAGGCTTTACACTTTATGCTTCCGGCTCGTATGTTGTGTGGAATTG
TGAGCGGATAACAATTTCACACAGGAAACAGCTATGAC
Features (pLannotate 1.2.2; 31 found; start..end, strand, type, name):
     21..39      +  promoter       T3 promoter: promoter for bacteriophage T3 RNA polymerase
    140..519     +  enhancer       CMV enhancer: human cytomegalovirus immediate early enhancer
    520..723     +  promoter       CMV promoter: human cytomegalovirus (CMV) immediate early promoter
    738..918     +  LTR            5' LTR (truncated): truncated 5' long terminal repeat (LTR) from HIV-1
    965..1090    +  misc_feature   HIV-1 Ψ: packaging signal of human immunodeficiency virus type 1
   1074..1437    +  CDS            HIV-1 gag (fragment): gag protein from human immunodeficiency virus 1; gag
   1583..1816    +  misc_feature   RRE: The Rev response element (RRE) of HIV-1 allows for Rev-dependent mRNA export from the nucleus to the cytoplasm.
   2193..2293    +  CDS            Rev (fragment): human immunodeficiency virus 1 (HIV-1) Rev protein; rev; enhances nuclear export of unspliced and incompletely spliced viral mRNAs
   2338..2455    +  misc_feature   cPPT/CTS: central polypurine tract and central termination sequence of HIV-1
   2547..2564    -  misc_feature   MCS (fragment): pUC18/19 multiple cloning site
   2595..2831    -  CDS            CD3D (fragment): CD3D_SHEEP - Experimental evidence at protein level: Swiss-Prot protein existence level 1. Part of the TCR-CD3 complex present on T-lymphocyte cell surface that plays an essential role in adaptive immune response. When antigen presenting cells (APCs) activate T-cell receptor (TCR), TCR- mediated signals are transmitted across the cell membrane by the CD3 chains CD3D, CD3E, CD3G and CD3Z. All CD3 chains contain immunoreceptor tyrosine-based activation motifs (ITAMs) in their cytoplasmic domain. Upon TCR engagement, these motifs become phosphorylated by Src family protein tyrosine kinases LCK an
   3303..3575    -  CDS            CD3D (fragment): CD3D_SHEEP - Experimental evidence at protein level: Swiss-Prot protein existence level 1. Part of the TCR-CD3 complex present on T-lymphocyte cell surface that plays an essential role in adaptive immune response. When antigen presenting cells (APCs) activate T-cell receptor (TCR), TCR- mediated signals are transmitted across the cell membrane by the CD3 chains CD3D, CD3E, CD3G and CD3Z. All CD3 chains contain immunoreceptor tyrosine-based activation motifs (ITAMs) in their cytoplasmic domain. Upon TCR engagement, these motifs become phosphorylated by Src family protein tyrosine kinases LCK an
   3589..3640    -  misc_feature   MCS: multiple cloning site
   3652..3678    -  misc_feature   MCS (fragment): pUC18/19 multiple cloning site
   3689..4012    -  LTR            LTR (fragment): long terminal repeat from Moloney murine leukemia virus
   4041..4075    -  LTR            3' LTR (ΔU3) (fragment): self-inactivating 3' long terminal repeat (LTR) from Moloney murine leukemia virus
   4117..4217    -  CDS            env (fragment): murine leukemia virus gPr80 envelope polyprotein precursor; env; proteolytically cleaved into gp70SU and p15TM subunits
   4225..4241    +  misc_feature   cPPT/CTS (fragment): central polypurine tract and central termination sequence of HIV-1 (lacking the first T)
   4243..4476    +  LTR            3' LTR (ΔU3): self-inactivating 3' long terminal repeat (LTR) from HIV-1
   4548..4669    +  polyA_signal   SV40 poly(A) signal: SV40 polyadenylation signal
   4709..4844    +  rep_origin     SV40 ori: SV40 origin of replication
   4865..4883    -  promoter       T7 promoter: promoter for bacteriophage T7 RNA polymerase
   4891..5046    +  CDS            lacZα (fragment): LacZα fragment of β-galactosidase; lacZ fragment
   5051..5479    +  rep_origin     f1 ori (sequence partly withheld): f1 bacteriophage origin of replication; arrow indicates direction of (+) strand synthesis
   5532..5636    +  promoter       AmpR promoter: bla
   5637..6497    +  CDS            AmpR: β-lactamase; bla; confers resistance to ampicillin, carbenicillin, and related antibiotics
   6668..7256    +  rep_origin     ori: high-copy-number ColE1/pMB1/pBR322/pUC origin of replication
   7439..7531    +  CDS            lacI (fragment): lac repressor; lacI; The lac repressor binds to the lac operator to inhibit transcription in E. coli. This inhibition can be relieved by adding lactose or isopropyl-β-D-thiogalactopyranoside (IPTG).
   7544..7565    +  protein_bind   CAP binding site: CAP binding activates transcription in the presence of cAMP. E. coli catabolite activator protein
   7580..7610    +  promoter       lac promoter: promoter for the E. coli lac operon
   7618..7634    +  protein_bind   lac operator: The lac repressor binds to the lac operator to inhibit transcription in E. coli. This inhibition can be relieved by adding lactose or isopropyl-β-D-thiogalactopyranoside (IPTG). lac repressor encoded by lacI
