[The description below was written by a language model from this plasmid's Addgene catalogue record and pLannotate feature annotations shown in this document.]
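Description:
pCCL-c-MNDU3-CD3D-274+5G>A is a third-generation-style, self-inactivating HIV-1 lentiviral transfer plasmid for mammalian expression, built on the pCCL-c-MNDU3 backbone. In bacteria it is maintained by a high-copy ColE1/pUC origin and selected with ampicillin (AmpR); an f1 origin, an SV40 origin and lacZα/lac remnants from the parental cloning vector are also annotated. The viral genome is transcribed in packaging cells from a CMV enhancer/promoter fused to a truncated 5' LTR. This is followed by the Ψ packaging signal with a gag fragment, the RRE for Rev-dependent nuclear export, and the cPPT/CTS. The genome ends in a ΔU3 3' LTR with a downstream SV40 polyadenylation signal, so the integrated provirus lacks LTR promoter activity.

The payload is a human CD3D sequence carrying the c.274+5G>A mutation, with about 20 bp at each end of the cDNA codon-optimized to allow specific PCR amplification; it was inserted by Gibson assembly. The murine leukemia virus LTR-derived fragments in the feature table correspond to the MNDU3 internal promoter named in the backbone. This promoter and the CD3D insert are annotated on the minus strand, so the cassette lies in reverse orientation relative to the viral genome. CD3D is detected as two coding fragments separated by several hundred unannotated bases. That layout would fit retention of intronic sequence around the splice-donor mutation, and reverse orientation would protect such an intron from splicing during packaging, but the record does not state this explicitly. The annotator's match to sheep CD3D reflects database homology only, since the catalogued species is human. The stated purpose is to provide an integrated target sequence that models the CD3δ SCID mutation identified in Ecuador, for testing disease-correcting gene editing.
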