Addgene plasmid #198023: pCCL-c-MNDU3-CD3D-274+5G>A
Purpose: LV Expression of CD3D cDNA with mutation at c.274+5G>A used as a disease editing target for CD3d SCID mutation identified in Ecuador
Depositing lab: Donald Kohn. Depositing organization: University of California, Los Angeles (UCLA).
Backbone
  Vector backbone: pCCL-c-MNDU3
  Vector type: Mammalian Expression, Lentiviral
Growth in bacteria
  Bacterial resistance: Ampicillin, 100 μg/mL
  Growth temperature: 37°C
  Growth strain: NEB Stable
  Copy number: High Copy
Gene/Insert
  Gene/Insert name: CD3D c.274+5G>A
  Species: H. sapiens (human)
  Mutation: Codon optimized (20 bp) on either end of cDNA for PCR amplification; CD3D c.274+5G>A
  Cloning method: Gibson Cloning
Terms and licenses: Academic/Nonprofit Terms; Industry Terms: Not Available to Industry
How to cite: pCCL-c-MNDU3-CD3D-274+5G>A was a gift from Donald Kohn (Addgene plasmid # 198023 ; http://n2t.net/addgene:198023 ; RRID:Addgene_198023)
